Addgene plasmid #49050: pFBXC3H
Purpose: (Empty Backbone) FX cloning insect cell expression vector
Depositing lab: Markus Gruetter. Depositing organization: University of Zurich. Publication: Crystal structure of TRIM20 C-terminal coiled-coil/B30.2 fragment: implications for the recognition of higher order oligomers. Weinert C, Morger D, Djekic A, Grutter MG, Mittl PR. Sci Rep. 2015 Jun 4;5:10819. doi: 10.1038/srep10819. PubMed 26043233.
Backbone
  Vector backbone: pFBDM
  Backbone manufacturer: Imre Berger
  Backbone size (bp): 6992
  Modifications to backbone: modified for compatibility with FX cloning and added tags/fusion proteins
  Vector type: Insect Expression
  Promoter: polH (polyhedrin)
  Tag / fusion protein: 3C protease site (PreScission site) (C terminal on backbone); decaHis (10x His) (C terminal on backbone)
Growth in bacteria
  Bacterial resistance: Chloramphenicol and Ampicillin, 25 & 100 μg/mL
  Growth temperature: 37°C
  Growth strain: DB3.1
  Copy number: Low Copy
Gene/Insert
  Cloning method: Unknown
  Sequencing primers: 5′ polyhedrin-fwd; 3′ SV40pA-R
Terms and licenses: Academic/Nonprofit Terms; Industry Terms: Not Available to Industry
Depositor comments: Constructed by Christopher Weinert, Grütter lab, Dept of Biochemistry, University of Zurich, Switzerland.
How to cite: pFBXC3H was a gift from Markus Gruetter (Addgene plasmid # 49050 ; http://n2t.net/addgene:49050 ; RRID:Addgene_49050)
