[The description below was written by a language model from this plasmid's Addgene catalogue record, the feature table of its GenBank file and pLannotate feature annotations shown in this document.]
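Description:
pFBXC3H is an empty insect-cell expression backbone derived from the MultiBac-type transfer vector pFBDM and modified for FX (fragment exchange) cloning. It is a baculovirus transfer plasmid: Tn7R and Tn7L mini-transposon ends flank the expression region together with a gentamicin resistance gene, so this segment can be transposed into a baculoviral bacmid in E. coli for later production of recombinant virus. Outside the Tn7 arms, the plasmid carries a ColE1/pUC-type origin, an f1 origin and an ampicillin resistance gene. The annotated origin is of a high-copy type, although the catalogue lists the plasmid as low copy.

As in pFBDM, the payload region holds two divergent late baculoviral promoters. The p10 promoter is paired with an HSV TK polyadenylation signal. The polyhedrin promoter, which is the one listed for this vector, is paired with an SV40 polyadenylation signal. Downstream of the polyhedrin promoter sits a counterselection stuffer containing ccdB, a ccdA fragment and a chloramphenicol resistance gene. This explains the dual chloramphenicol/ampicillin selection and the need for the ccdB-tolerant strain DB3.1. Replacing the stuffer with an open reading frame removes the toxin, so successful clones can grow in ordinary strains.

The partial GenBank record covers only 936 bp at the 3′ end of this region. It shows an HRV 3C (PreScission) protease site followed directly by a 10xHis tag, ahead of the SV40 poly(A). An inserted gene is therefore expressed with a cleavable C-terminal decahistidine tag for affinity purification. The attR1, SV40 NLS and large T antigen fragment annotations are automated calls within or beside the stuffer and terminator, and the record assigns them no function. No insert is present.
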