Features (pLannotate 1.2.2; 24 found; start..end, strand, type, name):
     81..97      +  CDS            lacZα (fragment): LacZα fragment of β-galactosidase; lacZ fragment
    102..556     +  rep_origin     f1 ori (sequence partly withheld): f1 bacteriophage origin of replication; arrow indicates direction of (+) strand synthesis
    582..686     +  promoter       AmpR promoter: bla
    687..1547    +  CDS            AmpR: β-lactamase; bla; confers resistance to ampicillin, carbenicillin, and related antibiotics
   1718..2306    +  rep_origin     ori: high-copy-number ColE1/pMB1/pBR322/pUC origin of replication
   2492..2543    -  misc_feature   bom (fragment): basis of mobility region from pBR322
   2611..2835    -  mobile_element Tn7R: mini-Tn7 element (right end of the Tn7 transposon) Tn7
   2902..3435    -  CDS            GmR: gentamycin acetyltransferase; aacC1; confers resistance to gentamycin
   3624..3652    -  promoter       Pc promoter: intI1 (promoter lies within the coding sequence); class 1 integron promoter
   3630..3977    -  CDS            YPR2_ECOLX (fragment): Protein predicted: Swiss-Prot protein existence level 4. From Escherichia coli.
   4169..4217    -  polyA_signal   HSV TK poly(A) signal: herpes simplex virus thymidine kinase polyadenylation signal (Cole and Stacy, 1985)
   4353..4462    -  promoter       p10 promoter: baculovirus promoter for expression in insect cells
   4507..4598    +  promoter       polyhedrin promoter: polh from Autographa californica; promoter for the baculovirus polyhedrin gene
   4746..5048    -  CDS            ccdB: CCDB_ECOLI - Also known as G, letB, letD. Experimental evidence at protein level: Swiss-Prot protein existence level 1. Toxic component of a type II toxin-antitoxin (TA) system, functioning in plasmid maintainence. Responsible for the post- segregational killing (PSK) of plasmid-free cells, also referred to as a plasmid addiction system. Half-life of over 2 hours. Cell killing by CcdB is accompanied by filamentation, defects in chromosome and plasmid segregation, defects in cell division, formation of anucleate cells, decreased DNA synthesis and plasmid loss. Interferes with the activity of DN
   5053..5211    -  CDS            ccdA (fragment): CCDA_ECO57 - Also known as H, letA. Experimental evidence at protein level: Swiss-Prot protein existence level 1. Antitoxin component of a type II toxin-antitoxin (TA) system which inhibits the post-segregational killing (PSK) of plasmid-free cells, also referred to as a plasmid addiction system. Binds to and blocks the activity of CcdB; will also remove bound CcdB protein from the CcdB-GyrA complex by forming a CcdA-CcdB complex, a process termed rejuvenation. Functions as a transcriptional corepressor for the ccdAB operon, repression also requires CcdB (By similarity). From Escherichia coli
   5390..6049    -  CDS            CmR: chloramphenicol acetyltransferase; cat; confers resistance to chloramphenicol
   6050..6079    -  promoter       cat promoter (fragment): promoter of the E. coli cat gene encoding chloramphenicol acetyltransferase
   6103..6133    -  promoter       lac UV5 promoter: E. coli lac promoter with an "up" mutation
   6158..6282    -  protein_bind   attR1: mutant version of attR; recombination site for the Gateway® LR reaction LR Clonase™
   6301..6321    -  CDS            SV40 NLS: nuclear localization signal of SV40 (simian virus 40) large T antigen
   6325..6345    -  CDS            SV40 NLS: nuclear localization signal of SV40 (simian virus 40) large T antigen
   6476..6559    +  CDS            large T antigen (fragment): large T antigen from SV40 (simian virus 40)
   6582..6716    +  polyA_signal   SV40 poly(A) signal: SV40 polyadenylation signal
   6745..6910    -  mobile_element Tn7L: mini-Tn7 element (left end of the Tn7 transposon) Tn7
>Addgene plasmid #49050 | pFBXC3H | depositor full sequence | sequence record 72042 | pFBXC3H sequence 6992 bps
TTCTCTGTCACAGAATGAAAATTTTTCTGTCATCTCTTCGTTATTAATGTTTGTAATTGACTGAATATCA
ACGCTTATTTGCAGCCTGAATGGCGAATGGG
[124 nt withheld, positions 102-225]
C
[91 nt withheld, positions 227-317]
A
[49 nt withheld, positions 319-367]
CCTTTGACGTTGGAGTCCACGTTCTT
[37 nt withheld, positions 394-430]
ACCCTATCTCGGTCTATTCTTTTGATTTATAAGGGATTTTGCCGATTTCGGCCTATTGGTTAAAAAATGA
GCTGATTTAACAAAAATTTAACGCGAATTTTAACAAAATATTAACGCTTACAATTTAGGTGGCACTTTTC
GGGGAAATGTGCGCGGAACCCCTATTTGTTTATTTTTCTAAATACATTCAAATATGTATCCGCTCATGAG
ACAATAACCCTGATAAATGCTTCAATAATATTGAAAAAGGAAGAGTATGAGTATTCAACATTTCCGTGTC
GCCCTTATTCCCTTTTTTGCGGCATTTTGCCTTCCTGTTTTTGCTCACCCAGAAACGCTGGTGAAAGTAA
AAGATGCTGAAGATCAGTTGGGTGCACGAGTGGGTTACATCGAACTGGATCTCAACAGCGGTAAGATCCT
TGAGAGTTTTCGCCCCGAAGAACGTTTTCCAATGATGAGCACTTTTAAAGTTCTGCTATGTGGCGCGGTA
TTATCCCGTATTGACGCCGGGCAAGAGCAACTCGGTCGCCGCATACACTATTCTCAGAATGACTTGGTTG
AGTACTCACCAGTCACAGAAAAGCATCTTACGGATGGCATGACAGTAAGAGAATTATGCAGTGCTGCCAT
AACCATGAGTGATAACACTGCGGCCAACTTACTTCTGACAACGATCGGAGGACCGAAGGAGCTAACCGCT
TTTTTGCACAACATGGGGGATCATGTAACTCGCCTTGATCGTTGGGAACCGGAGCTGAATGAAGCCATAC
CAAACGACGAGCGTGACACCACGATGCCTGTAGCAATGGCAACAACGTTGCGCAAACTATTAACTGGCGA
ACTACTTACTCTAGCTTCCCGGCAACAATTAATAGACTGGATGGAGGCGGATAAAGTTGCAGGACCACTT
CTGCGCTCGGCCCTTCCGGCTGGCTGGTTTATTGCTGATAAATCTGGAGCCGGTGAGCGTGGGTCTCGCG
GTATCATTGCAGCACTGGGGCCAGATGGTAAGCCCTCCCGTATCGTAGTTATCTACACGACGGGGAGTCA
GGCAACTATGGATGAACGAAATAGACAGATCGCTGAGATAGGTGCCTCACTGATTAAGCATTGGTAACTG
TCAGACCAAGTTTACTCATATATACTTTAGATTGATTTAAAACTTCATTTTTAATTTAAAAGGATCTAGG
TGAAGATCCTTTTTGATAATCTCATGACCAAAATCCCTTAACGTGAGTTTTCGTTCCACTGAGCGTCAGA
CCCCGTAGAAAAGATCAAAGGATCTTCTTGAGATCCTTTTTTTCTGCGCGTAATCTGCTGCTTGCAAACA
AAAAAACCACCGCTACCAGCGGTGGTTTGTTTGCCGGATCAAGAGCTACCAACTCTTTTTCCGAAGGTAA
CTGGCTTCAGCAGAGCGCAGATACCAAATACTGTTCTTCTAGTGTAGCCGTAGTTAGGCCACCACTTCAA
GAACTCTGTAGCACCGCCTACATACCTCGCTCTGCTAATCCTGTTACCAGTGGCTGCTGCCAGTGGCGAT
AAGTCGTGTCTTACCGGGTTGGACTCAAGACGATAGTTACCGGATAAGGCGCAGCGGTCGGGCTGAACGG
GGGGTTCGTGCACACAGCCCAGCTTGGAGCGAACGACCTACACCGAACTGAGATACCTACAGCGTGAGCT
ATGAGAAAGCGCCACGCTTCCCGAAGGGAGAAAGGCGGACAGGTATCCGGTAAGCGGCAGGGTCGGAACA
GGAGAGCGCACGAGGGAGCTTCCAGGGGGAAACGCCTGGTATCTTTATAGTCCTGTCGGGTTTCGCCACC
TCTGACTTGAGCGTCGATTTTTGTGATGCTCGTCAGGGGGGCGGAGCCTATGGAAAAACGCCAGCAACGC
GGCCTTTTTACGGTTCCTGGCCTTTTGCTGGCCTTTTGCTCACATGTTCTTTCCTGCGTTATCCCCTGAT
TCTGTGGATAACCGTATTACCGCCTTTGAGTGAGCTGATACCGCTCGCCGCAGCCGAACGACCGAGCGCA
GCGAGTCAGTGAGCGAGGAAGCGGACTAGCGCCTGATGCGGTATTTTCTCCTTACGCATCTGTGCGGTAT
TTCACACCGCATAGACCAGCCGCGTAACCTGGCAAAATCGGTTACGGTTGAGTAATAAATGGATGCCCTG
CGTAAGCGGGTGTGGGCGGACAATAAAGTCTTAAACTGAACAAAATAGATCTAAACTATGACAATAAAGT
CTTAAACTAGACAGAATAGTTGTAAACTGAAATCAGTCCAGTTATGCTGTGAAAAAGCATACTGGACTTT
TGTTATGGCTAAAGCAAACTCTTCATTTTCTGAAGTGCAAATTGCCCGTCGTATTAAAGAGGGGCGTGGC
CAAGGGCATGGTAAAGACTATATTCGCGGCGTTGTGACAATTTACCGAACAACTCCGCGGCCGGGAAGCC
GATCTCGGCTTGAACGAATTGTTAGGTGGCGGTACTTGGGTCGATATCAAAGTGCATCACTTCTTCCCGT
ATGCCCAACTTTGTATAGAGAGCCACTGCGGGATCGTCACCGTAATCTGCTTGCACGTAGATCACATAAG
CACCAAGCGCGTTGGCCTCATGCTTGAGGAGATTGATGAGCGCGGTGGCAATGCCCTGCCTCCGGTGCTC
GCCGGAGACTGCGAGATCATAGATATAGATCTCACTACGCGGCTGCTCAAACTTGGGCAGAACGTAAGCC
GCGAGAGCGCCAACAACCGCTTCTTGGTCGAAGGCAGCAAGCGCGATGAATGTCTTACTACGGAGCAAGT
TCCCGAGGTAATCGGAGTCCGGCTGATGTTGGGAGTAGGTGGCTACGTCTCCGAACTCACGACCGAAAAG
ATCAAGAGCAGCCCGCATGGATTTGACTTGGTCAGGGCCGAGCCTACATGTGCGAATGATGCCCATACTT
GAGCCACCTAACTTTGTTTTAGGGCGACTGCCCTGCTGCGTAACATCGTTGCTGCTGCGTAACATCGTTG
CTGCTCCATAACATCAAACATCGACCCACGGCGTAACGCGCTTGCTGCTTGGATGCCCGAGGCATAGACT
GTACAAAAAAACAGTCATAACAAGCCATGAAAACCGCCACTGCGCCGTTACCACCGCTGCGTTCGGTCAA
GGTTCTGGACCAGTTGCGTGAGCGCATACGCTACTTGCATTACAGTTTACGAACCGAACAGGCTTATGTC
AACTGGGTTCGTGCCTTCATCCGTTTCCACGGTGTGCGTCACCCGGCAACCTTGGGCAGCAGCGAAGTCG
AGGCATTTCTGTCCTGGCTGGCGAACGAGCGCAAGGTTTCGGTCTCCACGCATCGTCAGGCATTGGCGGC
CTTGCTGTTCTTCTACGGCAAGGTGCTGTGCACGGATCTGCCCTTGCTTCAGGAGATCGGTAGACCTCGG
CCGTCGCGGCGCTTGCCGGTGGTGCTGACCCCGGATGAAGTGGTTCGCATCCTCGGTTTTCTGGAAGGCG
AGCATCGTTTGTTCGCCCAGGACTCTAGCTATAGTTCTAGTGGTTGGCTACAGCTTTGTTTAAACAAAGC
TGGCTATGGCAGGGCTTGCCGCCCCGACGTTGGCTGCGAGCCCTGGGCCTTCACCCGAACTTGGGGGTTG
GGGTGGGGAAAAGGAAGAAACGCGGGCGTATTGGTCCCAATGGGGTCTCGGTGGGGTATCGACAGAGTGC
CAGCCCTGGGACCGAACCCCGCGTTTATGAACAAACGACCCAACACCCGTGCGTTTTATTCTGTCTTTTT
ATTGCCGTCATAGCGCGGGTTCCTTCCGGTATTGTCTCCTTCCGTGTTTCAGTTAGCCTCCCCCATCTCC
CGGTACCGCATGCTATGCATCAGCTGCTAGCACCATGGCTCGAGATCCCGGGTGATCAAGTCTTCGTCGA
GTGATTGTAAATAAAATGTAATTTACAGTATAGTATTTTAATTAATATACAAATGATTTGATAATAATTC
TTATTTAACTATAATATATTGTGTTGGGTTGAATTAAAGGTCCGTATACTAGTATCGATTCGCGACCTAC
TCCGGAATATTAATAGATCATGGAGATAATTAAAATGATAACCATCTCGCAAATAAATAAGTATTTTACT
GTTTTCGTAACAGTTTTGTAATAAAAAAACCTATAAATATTCCGGATTATTCATACCGTCCCACCATCGG
GCGCGGATCCCGGTCCGAAGCGCGCGGAATTCAAAGGCCTACGTCGACGAGCTCATACACCATGAGTTGA
AGAGCGACCTGCAGACTGGCTGTGTATAAGGGAGCCTGACATTTATATTCCCCAGAACATCAGGTTAATG
GCGTTTTTGATGTCATTTTCGCGGTGGCTGAGATCAGCCACTTCTTCCCCGATAACGGAGACCGGCACAC
TGGCCATATCGGTGGTCATCATGCGCCAGCTTTCATCCCCGATATGCACCACCGGGTAAAGTTCACGGGA
GACTTTATCTGACAGCAGACGTGCACTGGCCAGGGGGATCACCATCCGTCGCCCGGGCGTGTCAATAATA
TCACTCTGTACATCCACAAACAGACGATAACGGCTCTCTCTTTTATAGGTGTAAACCTTAAACTGCATTT
CACCAGCCCCTGTTCTCGTCAGCAAAAGAGCCGTTCATTTCAATAAACCGGGCGACCTCAGCCATCCCTT
CCTGATTTTCCGCTTTCCAGCGTTCGGCACGCAGACGACGGGCTTCATTCTGCATGGTTGTGCTTACCAG
ACCGGAGATATTGACATCATATATGCCTTGAGCAACTGATAGCTGTCGCTGTCAACTGTCACTGTAATAC
GCTGCTTCATAGCATACCTCTTTTTGACATACTTCGGGTATACATATCAGTATATATTCTTATACCGCAA
AAATCAGCGCGCAAATACGCATACTGTTATCTGGCTTTTAGTAAGCCGGATCCACGCGTTTACGCCCCGC
CCTGCCACTCATCGCAGTACTGTTGTAATTCATTAAGCATTCTGCCGACATGGAAGCCATCACAAACGGC
ATGATGAACCTGAATCGCCAGCGGCATCAGCACCTTGTCGCCTTGCGTATAATATTTGCCCATGGTGAAA
ACGGGGGCGAAGAAGTTGTCCATATTGGCCACGTTTAAATCAAAACTGGTGAAACTCACCCAGGGATTGG
CTGAGACGAAAAACATATTCTCAATAAACCCTTTAGGGAAATAGGCCAGGTTTTCACCGTAACACGCCAC
ATCTTGCGAATATATGTGTAGAAACTGCCGGAAATCGTCGTGGTATTCACTCCAGAGCGATGAAAACGTT
TCAGTTTGCTCATGGAAAACGGTGTAACAAGGGTGAACACTATCCCATATCACCAGCTCACCGTCTTTCA
TTGCCATACGGAATTCCGGATGAGCATTCATCAGGCGGGCAAGAATGTGAATAAAGGCCGGATAAAACTT
GTGCTTATTTTTCTTTACGGTCTTTAAAAAGGCCGTAATATCCAGCTGAACGGTCTGGTTATAGGTACAT
TGAGCAACTGACTGAAATGCCTCAAAATGTTCTTTACGATGCCATTGGGATATATCAACGGTGGTATATC
CAGTGATTTTTTTCTCCATTTTAGCTTCCTTAGCTCCTGAAAATCTCGACGGATCCTAACTCAAAATCCA
CACATTATACGAGCCGGAAGCATAAAGTGTAAAGCCTGGGGTGCCTAATGCGGCCGCCATAGTGACTGGA
TATGTTGTGTTTTACAGTATTATGTAGTCTGTTTTTTATGCAAAATCTAATTTAATATATTGATATTTAT
ATCATTTTACGTTTCTCGTTCAGCTTTTTTGTACAAACTTGTGATATCGAATTCGCTAGCTACCTTTCTC
TTCTTTTTTGGATCTACCTTTCTCTTCTTTTTTGGGGATCCACTAGTTCAGCTCTTCTGCATTAGAAGTT
TTGTTTCAAGGTCCACACCATCATCATCACCATCATCATCATCATTAATAATCTAGAGCCTGCAGTCTCG
ACAAGCTTGTCGAGAAGTACTAGAGGATCATAATCAGCCATACCACATTTGTAGAGGTTTTACTTGCTTT
AAAAAACCTCCCACACCTCCCCCTGAACCTGAAACATAAAATGAATGCAATTGTTGTTGTTAACTTGTTT
ATTGCAGCTTATAATGGTTACAAATAAAGCAATAGCATCACAAATTTCACAAATAAAGCATTTTTTTCAC
TGCATTCTAGTTGTGGTTTGTCCAAACTCATCAATGTATCTTATCATGTCTGGATCTGATCACTGCTTGA
GCCTAGGAGATCCGAACCAGATAAGTGAAATCTAGTTCCAAACTATTTTGTCATTTTTAATTTTCGTATT
AGCTTACGACGCTACACCCAGTTCCCATCTATTTTGTCACTCTTCCCTAAATAATCCTTAAAAACTCCAT
TTCCACCCCTCCCAGTTCCCAACTATTTTGTCCGCCCACAGCGGGGCATTTTTCTTCCTGTTATGTTTTT
AATCAAACATCCTGCCAACTCCATGTGACAAACCGTCATCTTCGGCTACTTT
