LOCUS       Exported 936 bp ds-DNA linear SYN 03-JUN-2021
DEFINITION  FX cloning insect cell expression vector.
ACCESSION   .
VERSION     .
KEYWORDS    pFBXC3H
SOURCE      synthetic DNA construct
  ORGANISM  synthetic DNA construct
REFERENCE   1 (bases 1 to 936)
  TITLE     Weinert et al, Grutter lab
  JOURNAL   Unpublished
REFERENCE   2 (bases 1 to 936)
  AUTHORS   .
  TITLE     Direct Submission
  JOURNAL   Exported Jun 3, 2021 from SnapGene Server 1.1.58
            http://www.snapgene.com
FEATURES             Location/Qualifiers
     source          1..936
                     /organism="synthetic DNA construct"
                     /mol_type="other DNA"
     promoter        complement(85..115)
                     /label=lac UV5 promoter
                     /note="E. coli lac promoter with an ""up"" mutation"
     protein_bind    complement(140..264)
                     /gene="mutant version of attR"
                     /label=attR1
                     /bound_moiety="LR Clonase(TM)"
                     /note="recombination site for the Gateway(R) LR reaction"
     CDS             complement(283..303)
                     /codon_start=1
                     /product="nuclear localization signal of SV40 (simian virus
                     40) large T antigen"
                     /label=SV40 NLS
                     /translation="PKKKRKV"
     CDS             complement(307..327)
                     /codon_start=1
                     /product="nuclear localization signal of SV40 (simian virus
                     40) large T antigen"
                     /label=SV40 NLS
                     /translation="PKKKRKV"
     CDS             354..377
                     /codon_start=1
                     /product="recognition and cleavage site for human
                     rhinovirus 3C and PreScission proteases"
                     /label=HRV 3C site
                     /translation="LEVLFQGP"
     CDS             378..407
                     /codon_start=1
                     /product="10xHis affinity tag"
                     /label=10xHis
                     /translation="HHHHHHHHHH"
     polyA_signal    564..698
                     /label=SV40 poly(A) signal
                     /note="SV40 polyadenylation signal"
     primer_bind     complement(601..620)
                     /label=SV40pA-R
                     /note="SV40 polyA, reverse primer"
     primer_bind     655..674
                     /label=EBV-rev
                     /note="SV40 polyA terminator, reverse primer"
     mobile_element  727..892
                     /mobile_element_type="transposon:Tn7"
                     /note="mini-Tn7 element (left end of the Tn7 transposon)"
ORIGIN
        1 cggtggtata tccagtgatt tttttctcca ttttagcttc cttagctcct gaaaatctcg
       61 acggatccta actcaaaatc cacacattat acgagccgga agcataaagt gtaaagcctg
      121 gggtgcctaa tgcggccgcc atagtgactg gatatgttgt gttttacagt attatgtagt
      181 ctgtttttta tgcaaaatct aatttaatat attgatattt atatcatttt acgtttctcg
      241 ttcagctttt ttgtacaaac ttgtgatatc gaattcgcta gctacctttc tcttcttttt
      301 tggatctacc tttctcttct tttttgggga tccactagtt cagctcttct gcattagaag
      361 ttttgtttca aggtccacac catcatcatc accatcatca tcatcattaa taatctagag
      421 cctgcagtct cgacaagctt gtcgagaagt actagaggat cataatcagc cataccacat
      481 ttgtagaggt tttacttgct ttaaaaaacc tcccacacct ccccctgaac ctgaaacata
      541 aaatgaatgc aattgttgtt gttaacttgt ttattgcagc ttataatggt tacaaataaa
      601 gcaatagcat cacaaatttc acaaataaag catttttttc actgcattct agttgtggtt
      661 tgtccaaact catcaatgta tcttatcatg tctggatctg atcactgctt gagcctagga
      721 gatccgaacc agataagtga aatctagttc caaactattt tgtcattttt aattttcgta
      781 ttagcttacg acgctacacc cagttcccat ctattttgtc actcttccct aaataatcct
      841 taaaaactcc atttccaccc ctcccagttc ccaactattt tgtccgccca cagcggggca
      901 tttttcttcc tgttatgttt ttaatcaaac atcctg
//
