>Addgene plasmid #49050 | pFBXC3H | addgene partial sequence | sequence record 73384 | polyhedrin-F
AAAAACCTATAAATATTCCGGATTATTCATACCGTCCCACCATCGGGCGCGGATCCCGGTCCGAAGCGCG
CGGAATTCAAAGGCCTACGTCGACGAGCTCATACACCATGAGTTGAAGAGCGACCTGCAGACTGGCTGTG
TATAAGGGAGCCTGACATTTATATTCCCCAGAACATCAGGTTAATGGCGTTTTTGATGTCATTTTCGCGG
TGGCTGAGATCAGCCACTTCTTCCCCGATAACGGAGACCGGCACACTGGCCATATCGGTGGTCATCATGC
GCCAGCTTTCATCCCCGATATGCACCACCGGGTAAAGTTCACGGGAGACTTTATCTGACAGCAGACGTGC
ACTGGCCAGGGGGATCACCATCCGTCGCCCGGGCGTGTCAATAATATCACTCTGTACATCCACAAACAGA
CGATAACGGCTCTCTCTTTTATAGGTGTAAACCTTAAACTGCATTTCACCAGCCCCTGTTCTCGTCAGCA
AAAGAGCCGTTCATTTCAATAAACCGGGCGACCTCAGCCATCCCTTCCTGATTTTCCGCTTTCCAGCGTT
CGGCACGCAGACGACGGGCTTCATTCTGCATGGTTGTGCTTACCAGACCGGAGATATTGACATCATATAT
GCCTTGAGCAACTGATAGCTGTCGCTGTCAACTGTCACTGTAATACGCTGCTTCATAGCATACCTCTTTT
TGACATACTTCGGGTATACATATCAGTATATATTCTTATACCGCAAAAATCAGCGCGCAAATACGCATAC
TGTTATCTGGCTTTTAGTAAGCCGGATCCACGCGTTTACGCCCCGCCCTGCCACTCATCGCAGTACTGTT
GTAATTCATTAAGCATTCTGCCGACATGGAAGCCATCACAAACGGCATGATGAACCTGAATCGCCAGCGG
CATCAGCACCTTGTCGCCTTGCGTATAATATTTGCCCATGGTGAAA
