>Addgene plasmid #49050 | pFBXC3H | addgene partial sequence | sequence record 79506 | SV40pA-R 5'-GAAATTTGTGATGCTATTGC-3'
AGTTAACAACAACAATTGCATTCATTTTATGTTTCAGGTTCAGGGGGAGGTGTGGGAGGTTTTTTAAAGC
AAGTAAAACCTCTACAAATGTGGTATGGCTGATTATGATCCTCTAGTACTTCTCGACAAGCTTGTCGAGA
CTGCAGGCTCTAGATTATTAATGATGATGATGATGGTGATGATGATGGTGTGGACCTTGAAACAAAACTT
CTAATGCAGAAGAGCTGAACTAGTGGATCCCCAAAAAAGAAGAGAAAGGTAGATCCAAAAAAGAAGAGAA
AGGTAGCTAGCGAATTCGATATCACAAGTTTGTACAAAAAAGCTGAACGAGAAACGTAAAATGATATAAA
TATCAATATATTAAATTAGATTTTGCATAAAAAACAGACTACATAATACTGTAAAACACAACATATCCAG
TCACTATGGCGGCCGCATTAGGCACCCCAGGCTTTACACTTTATGCTTCCGGCTCGTATAATGTGTGGAT
TTTGAGTTAGGATCCGTCGAGATTTTCAGGAGCTAAGGAAGCTAAAATGGAGAAAAAAATCACTGGATAT
ACCACCGTTGATATATCCCAATGGCATCGTAAAGAACATTTTGAGGCATTTCAGTCAGTTGCTCAATGTA
CCTATAACCAGACCGTTCAGCTGGATATTACGGCCTTTTTAAAGACCGTAAAGAAAAATAAGCACAAGTT
TTATCCGGCCTTTATTCACATTCTTGCCCGCCTGATGAATGCTCATCCGGAATTCCGTATGGCAATGAAA
GACGGTGAGCTGGTGATATGGGATAGTGTTCACCCTTGTTACACCGTTTTCCATGAGCAAACTGAAACGT
TT
